Addgene plasmid #206470: pAc5.1-PH-mCherry-MARF1 isoform D (HK56)
Purpose: MARF1 expression in Schneider cells for imaging
Depositing lab: Mandy Jeske. Depositing organization: Universitaet Heidelberg. Publication: ReLo is a simple and rapid colocalization assay to identify and characterize direct protein-protein interactions. Salgania HK, Metz J, Jeske M. Nat Commun. 2024 Apr 3;15(1):2875. doi: 10.1038/s41467-024-47233-4. PubMed 38570497.
Backbone
  Vector backbone: HK049-pAc5.1 PH mcherry FspAI
  Vector type: Insect Expression
Growth in bacteria
  Bacterial resistance: Ampicillin, 100 μg/mL
  Growth temperature: 37°C
  Growth strain: DH5alpha
  Copy number: High Copy
Gene/Insert
  Gene/Insert name: MARF1
  Species: D. melanogaster (fly)
  Entrez Gene: CG17018 (a.k.a. Dmel_CG17018, BcDNA:RE40762, CG17410, Dmel\CG17018)
  Tag / fusion protein: PH mcherry (N terminal on insert)
  Cloning method: Restriction Enzyme; 5′ cloning site Unknown (unknown if destroyed)
Terms and licenses: Academic/Nonprofit Terms; Industry Terms: Not Available to Industry
Depositor comments: Please visit https://www.biorxiv.org/content/10.1101/2022.03.04.482790v2 for bioRxiv preprint.
How to cite: pAc5.1-PH-mCherry-MARF1 isoform D (HK56) was a gift from Mandy Jeske (Addgene plasmid # 206470 ; http://n2t.net/addgene:206470 ; RRID:Addgene_206470)
