[The description below was written by a language model from this plasmid's Addgene catalogue record and pLannotate feature annotations shown in this document.]
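Description:
pAc5.1-PH-mCherry-MARF1 isoform D (HK56) is an insect expression plasmid built on a pAc5.1-derived backbone that already carries a PH-mCherry fusion module. It is intended for transfection into Drosophila Schneider cells and imaging of the encoded protein. In bacteria it is maintained at high copy through a ColE1/pUC-type origin and selected with ampicillin via the β-lactamase gene and its native promoter. A tetracycline-resistance fragment and an SV40 large T antigen fragment are also annotated, and these appear to be non-functional backbone remnants. No selectable marker for insect cells is annotated.

Expression is driven by the constitutive Drosophila actin 5C promoter. In the 10,385 nt sequence record, this promoter is followed by a fragment of rat phospholipase C delta 1 corresponding to the PH domain named in the construct, which binds phosphatidylinositol 4,5-bisphosphate, and then by mCherry. An unannotated stretch of about 4 kb lies between mCherry and the vector's V5 epitope sequence, which is the expected position of the D. melanogaster MARF1 (CG17018) isoform D coding region. An SV40 polyadenylation signal lies downstream. The record does not show whether the V5 tag is read in frame with the insert.

The PH domain should anchor the red fluorescent MARF1 fusion at the plasma membrane. This fits the associated publication's colocalization assay for direct protein-protein interactions, in which relocalization of a co-expressed partner would indicate binding.

A second sequence record of 7,684 nt is filed under the same entry. It lacks the PH fragment and has only about 1.7 kb between mCherry and V5, so it does not match the catalogue description and seems to represent a different construct.
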