Features (pLannotate 1.2.2; 9 found; start..end, strand, type, name):
     56..2565    +  promoter       Ac5 promoter: Drosophila melanogaster actin 5C promoter
   2582..3289    +  CDS            mCherry: mCherry is a basic (constitutively fluorescent) red fluorescent protein published in 2004, derived from Discosoma sp.. It is reported to be a very rapidly-maturing monomer with low acid sensitivity.
   4990..5031    +  CDS            V5 tag: epitope tag from simian virus 5
   5131..5265    -  polyA_signal   SV40 poly(A) signal: SV40 polyadenylation signal
   5288..5372    -  CDS            large T antigen (fragment): large T antigen from SV40 (simian virus 40)
   5373..5820    +  CDS            TcR (fragment): tetracycline efflux protein; tet; confers resistance to tetracycline
   5866..6454    -  rep_origin     ori: high-copy-number ColE1/pMB1/pBR322/pUC origin of replication
   6625..7485    -  CDS            AmpR: β-lactamase; bla; confers resistance to ampicillin, carbenicillin, and related antibiotics
   7486..7590    -  promoter       AmpR promoter: bla
>Addgene plasmid #206470 | pAc5.1-PH-mCherry-MARF1 isoform D (HK56) | addgene full sequence | sequence record 410850 | Addgene NGS Result
CTTCAAGAATTAATTCTATATTCTAAAAACACAAATGATACTTCTAAAAAAAAATCATGAATGGCATCAA
CTCTGAATCAAATCTTTGCAGATGCACCTACTTCTCATTTCCACTGTCACATCATTTTTCCAGATCTCGC
TGCCTGTTATGTGGCCCACAAACCAAGACACGTTTTATGGCCATTAAAGCTGGCTGATCGTCGCCAAACA
CCAAATACATAATGAATATGTACACATTCGAGAAAGAAGCGATCAAAGAAGCGTCTTCGGGCGGAGTAGG
AGAATGCGGAGGAGAAGGAGAACGAGCTGATCTAGTATCTCTCCACAATCCAATGCCAACTGACCAACTG
GCCATATTCGGAGCAATTTGAAGCCAATTTCCATCGCCTGGCGATCGCTCCATTCTTGGCTATATGTTTT
TCACCGTTACCCGGGGCCATTTTCAAAGACTCGTCGGCAAGATAAGATTGTGTCACTCGCTGTCTCTCTT
CATTTGTCGAAGAATGCTGAGGAATTTCGCGATGACGTCGGCGAGTATTTTGAAGAATGAGAATAATTTG
TATTTATACGAAAATCAGTTAGTGGAATTTTCTACAAAAACATGTTATCTATAGATAATTTTGTTGCAAA
ATATGTTGACTATGACAAAGATTGTATGTATATACCTTTAATGTATTCTCATTTTCTTATGTATTTATAA
TGGCAATGATGATACTGATGATATTTTAAGATGATGCCAGACCAAAAGGCTTGAATTTCTGCGTCTTTTG
CCGAACGCAGTGCATGTGCAATTGTTGTTTTTTGGAATATTCAATTTTCGGACTGTCCGCTTTGATTTCA
GTTTCTTGGCTTATTCAAAAAGCAAAGTAAAGCCAAAAAAGCGAGATGGCAATACCAAATGCGGCAAAAC
GGTAGTGGAAGGAAAGGGGTGCGGGGCAGCGGAAGGAAGGGTGGGGCGGGGCGTGGCGGGGTCTGTGGCT
GGGCGCGACGTCACCGACGTTGGAGCCACTCCTTTGACCATGTGTGCGTGTGTGTATTATTCGTGTCTCG
CCACTCGCCGGTTGTTTTTTTCTTTTTATGCTGCGCTCTCTCTAGCGCCATCTCGCTTACGCATGCTCAA
CGCACCGCATGTTGCCGTTTCCTTTTATGCGTCATTTTGGCTCGAAATAGGCAATTATTTAAACAAAGAT
TAGTCAACGAAAACGCTAAAATAAATAAGTCTACAATATGGTTACTTATTGCCATGTGTGTGCAGCCAAC
GATAGCAACAAAAGCAACAACACAGGTGGCTTTCCCTCTTTCACTTTTTGTTTGCAAGCCGCGTGCGAGC
AAGACGGCACGACCGGCAAACGCAATTACGCTGACAAAGAGCAGACGAAGTTTTGGCGAAAAACATCAAG
GCGCCTGATACGAATGCATTTGCAATAACAATTGCGATATTTAATATTGTTTATGAAGCTGTTTGACTTC
AAAACACACAAAAAAAAAAATAAAACAAATTATTTGAAAGAGAATTAGGAATCGGACGCTTATCGTTAGG
GTAACAACAAGAAATGCTTACTGAGTCACAGCCTCTGGAAAACTGCCGCAAGCCAGAGAGAGAGAGAAAA
AGAGGGAGAGCAGCTTAGACCGCATGTGCTTGTGTGTGAGGCGTCTCTCTCTTCGTCTCTGTTGCGCAAA
CGCATAGACTGCACTGAAAAAATCGATTACCTATTTTTTATGAATGAATATTTGCACTATTACTATTCAA
AACTATTAAGATAGCAATCACATTCAATAGCCAAATACTATACCACCTGAGCGATGCAACGAAATGATCA
ATTTGAGCAAAAATGCTGCATATTTAGGACGGCATCATTATAGAAATGCTTCTTGCTGTGTACTTTTCTC
TCGTCTGGCAGCTGTTTCGCCGTTATTGTTAAAACCGGCTTAAGTTAGGTGTGTTTTCTACGACTAGTGA
ATGCCCTACTAGAAGATGTGTGTTGCACAAAATGTCCCTGGAATAACCAATTTGAAGTGCAGATAGCAGT
AAACGTAAGCTAATATGAATATTATTTAACTGTAATGTTTTAATATCGCTGGACATTACTAATAAACCCA
CTATAAACACATGTACATATGTATGTTTTGGCATACAATGAGTAGTTGGGGAAAAAATGTGTAAAAGCAC
CGTGACCATCACAGCATAAAGATAACCAGCTGAAGTATCGAATATGAGTAACCCCCAAATTGAATCACAT
GCCGCAACTGATAGGACCCATGGAAGTACACTCTTCATGGCGATATACAAGACACACACAAGCACGAACA
CCCAGTTGCGGAGGAAATTCTCCGTAAATGAAAACCCAATCGGCGAACAATTCATACCCATATATGGTAA
AAGTTTTGAACGCGACTTGAGAGCGGAGAGCATTGCGGCTGATAAGGTTTTAGCGCTAAGCGGGCTTTAT
AAAACGGGCTGCGGGACCAGTTTTCATATCACTACCGTTTGAGTTCTTGTGCTGTGTGGATACTCCTCCC
GACACAAAGCCGCTCCATCAGCCAGCAGTCGTCTAATCCAGAGACCCCGGATCGGGGTACCATGGTGAGC
AAGGGCGAGGAGGATAACATGGCCATCATCAAGGAGTTCATGCGCTTCAAGGTGCACATGGAGGGCTCCG
TGAACGGCCACGAGTTCGAGATCGAGGGCGAGGGCGAGGGCCGCCCCTACGAGGGCACCCAGACCGCCAA
GCTGAAGGTGACCAAGGGTGGCCCCCTGCCCTTCGCCTGGGACATCCTGTCCCCTCAGTTCATGTACGGC
TCCAAGGCCTACGTGAAGCACCCCGCCGACATCCCCGACTACTTGAAGCTGTCCTTCCCCGAGGGCTTCA
AGTGGGAGCGCGTGATGAACTTCGAGGACGGCGGCGTGGTGACCGTGACCCAGGACTCCTCCCTGCAGGA
CGGCGAGTTCATCTACAAGGTGAAGCTGCGCGGCACCAACTTCCCCTCCGACGGCCCCGTAATGCAGAAG
AAGACCATGGGCTGGGAGGCCTCCTCCGAGCGGATGTACCCCGAGGACGGCGCCCTGAAGGGCGAGATCA
AGCAGAGGCTGAAGCTGAAGGACGGCGGCCACTACGACGCTGAGGTCAAGACCACCTACAAGGCCAAGAA
GCCCGTGCAGCTGCCCGGCGCCTACAACGTCAACATCAAGTTGGACATCACCTCCCACAACGAGGACTAC
ACCATCGTGGAACAGTACGAACGCGCCGAGGGCCGCCACTCCACCGGCGGCATGGACGAGCTGTACAAGC
CAAGCTTGAATTCTGCAGATGTGATTACGGCTTTCTTAAATTGGCCGATCTTCTAGATGCAATTAATGGT
TTGGTGGAAATGAAGTTGACAAGTGATGAGGACAAGAAAATAGTTCTCTCCCCACAAGTAGCTAGAAGAG
TTTTCGCTGAACAATGTGAAAACCTAATTCGCAATGCCACAGGAAACTCATCGCATTGTATGAAGCTAGA
ACAGGTGCTGGTATTGCACAAAAAGAAATATGGCTACCAAATTCAGCCGAAAACTTTGGGAGTCATGGAT
ATGGCTACGGCAGTTGAGCTGTTGCCTTACGTCGAGCTAAAGAAAAAAGAACAGGCCATTTGGCTCATCT
GTCACAACAACGATCATGAATTTCGTTTTCTTTGCTATAGGGTGTGTAAGTATGTCATGGAAAGGGACCC
TTCTGCATCAGTTTGGACAAACGTTAGAGGTGAAGTTAAGTTAACTAAATCTCAACAATTCGTAAAACCA
ATTGAAAAAAGCATATTGGTTAGGGATTTCAATGCTAAGTATAAAGACCATCTTTCAGAGTCAGCTCTTT
TAGCCATGCGACAAGCGATTGAGGTATATGATGATGGTGGCATACAGTGTATTCGTCTTACCCGTTTCAT
GAAGTTTATAATTGCCATTGTGCGTATGCTTGAACAGCGGCCAAGCATGTATCTCTATGAGATCAAGAAT
GGTTTAAACTGTGGCCTTAGCACCACTTTTGAATTCGGATTCCCAAATTTATATTCAGTGGTTGCAGCAC
ATAAAGACCTATTCAGTATTAACAACGGACCAACGCAAGAAAGAAGCGAGGTTTCCATTAATATGAACTG
TGAGCTTCGTCAAAGTTCTTTAAGCAAAGACCAGTGCGTCCTGGAATCCCAGAAGCTAACAAATTCCAAA
CATAGAGCACAACGGAGCTTCCATAGTCACATTGGCGAGCATAATGGACTTCCAATCAGTCAGCCCCCCC
TGAAACGAAGCGCAACAATCAATAATTGTTCAACATTCCAAACATATCATGCTGATACCGACATATTTAA
TGTGCCAGCGAATTGTTTACCGCCAAGAACCAACTTATCATTGCCTAATAGTTTCGGATCATCTCTGGAA
AGTGGAAGTTTTTCCAATAGTTACAGCAACAAGGAAAACTCTATGAAATCTCTTCACTTGTTCAACAGTT
CATTTAATTCGTCTGGCGAGCTAAATGCCAGTCTAGGCGCAGGAGATTTAACAAATATATCTTTAGGGAC
AGGTATCGCAGTTGATACATCAAATGAACCATCCGAACTTTGGCGTAGACGTCAACAAAACTTTAATCGC
CCTAATTCATCAAATTTTCGTAAATCAGATAATGGAACTGACGGTACTTACACCATTGGAAATTACATCG
CACCACCAATAGGATCCATTTACGAGCCACTAAAGTATAATGGTCAAGACAAAGAGAAATTACCCTTTTG
GATTGATCCCATTTGGAGCAAAGGATCGGAACAGCTCAGGCATGACATACTTAACATTCGACTTCCTAAG
GCCAGAACAACTAAAACGTTTTCCAATATACTTTCGCCTTACACCATTTCGAAAAATGAAAATTTGAAGC
GACAGTTGTTTAGTTTTGATAATCACGATCGTAAAATAGCTATCCAGCACAGTGGCGGCCGCTCGAGTCT
AGAGGGCCCGCGGTTCGAAGGTAAGCCTATCCCTAACCCTCTCCTCGGTCTCGATTCTACGCGTACCGGT
CATCATCACCATCACCATTGAGTTTAAACCCGCTGATCAGCCTCGACTGTGCCTTCTAAGGCCTGAGCTC
GCTGATCAGCCTCGATCGAGGATCCAGACATGATAAGATACATTGATGAGTTTGGACAAACCACAACTAG
AATGCAGTGAAAAAAATGCTTTATTTGTGAAATTTGTGATGCTATTGCTTTATTTGTAACCATTATAAGC
TGCAATAAACAAGTTAACAACAACAATTGCATTCATTTTATGTTTCAGGTTCAGGGGGAGGTGTGGGAGG
TTTTTTAAAGCAAGTAAAACCTCTACAAATGTGGTATGGCTGATTATGATCAGTCGACCGATGCCCTTGA
GAGCCTTCAACCCAGTCAGCTCCTTCCGGTGGGCGCGGGGCATGACTATCGTCGCCGCACTTATGACTGT
CTTCTTTATCATGCAACTCGTAGGACAGGTGCCGGCAGCGCTCTGGGTCATTTTCGGCGAGGACCGCTTT
CGCTGGAGCGCGACGATGATCGGCCTGTCGCTTGCGGTATTCGGAATCTTGCACGCCCTCGCTCAAGCCT
TCGTCACTGGTCCCGCCACCAAACGTTTCGGCGAGAAGCAGGCCATTATCGCCGGCATGGCGGCCGACGC
GCTGGGCTACGTCTTGCTGGCGTTCGCGACGCGAGGCTGGATGGCCTTCCCCATTATGATTCTTCTCGCT
TCCGGCGGCATCGGGATGCCCGCGTTGCAGGCCATGCTGTCCAGGCAGGTAGATGACGACCATCAGGGAC
AGCTTCAAGGCCAGCAAAAGGCCAGGAACCGTAAAAAGGCCGCGTTGCTGGCGTTTTTCCATAGGCTCCG
CCCCCCTGACGAGCATCACAAAAATCGACGCTCAAGTCAGAGGTGGCGAAACCCGACAGGACTATAAAGA
TACCAGGCGTTTCCCCCTGGAAGCTCCCTCGTGCGCTCTCCTGTTCCGACCCTGCCGCTTACCGGATACC
TGTCCGCCTTTCTCCCTTCGGGAAGCGTGGCGCTTTCTCATAGCTCACGCTGTAGGTATCTCAGTTCGGT
GTAGGTCGTTCGCTCCAAGCTGGGCTGTGTGCACGAACCCCCCGTTCAGCCCGACCGCTGCGCCTTATCC
GGTAACTATCGTCTTGAGTCCAACCCGGTAAGACACGACTTATCGCCACTGGCAGCAGCCACTGGTAACA
GGATTAGCAGAGCGAGGTATGTAGGCGGTGCTACAGAGTTCTTGAAGTGGTGGCCTAACTACGGCTACAC
TAGAAGGACAGTATTTGGTATCTGCGCTCTGCTGAAGCCAGTTACCTTCGGAAAAAGAGTTGGTAGCTCT
TGATCCGGCAAACAAACCACCGCTGGTAGCGGTGGTTTTTTTGTTTGCAAGCAGCAGATTACGCGCAGAA
AAAAAGGATCTCAAGAAGATCCTTTGATCTTTTCTACGGGGTCTGACGCTCAGTGGAACGAAAACTCACG
TTAAGGGATTTTGGTCATGAGATTATCAAAAAGGATCTTCACCTAGATCCTTTTAAATTAAAAATGAAGT
TTTAAATCAATCTAAAGTATATATGAGTAAACTTGGTCTGACAGTTACCAATGCTTAATCAGTGAGGCAC
CTATCTCAGCGATCTGTCTATTTCGTTCATCCATAGTTGCCTGACTCCCCGTCGTGTAGATAACTACGAT
ACGGGAGGGCTTACCATCTGGCCCCAGTGCTGCAATGATACCGCGAGACCCACGCTCACCGGCTCCAGAT
TTATCAGCAATAAACCAGCCAGCCGGAAGGGCCGAGCGCAGAAGTGGTCCTGCAACTTTATCCGCCTCCA
TCCAGTCTATTAATTGTTGCCGGGAAGCTAGAGTAAGTAGTTCGCCAGTTAATAGTTTGCGCAACGTTGT
TGCCATTGCTGCAGGCATCGTGGTGTCACGCTCGTCGTTTGGTATGGCTTCATTCAGCTCCGGTTCCCAA
CGATCAAGGCGAGTTACATGATCCCCCATGTTGTGCAAAAAAGCGGTTAGCTCCTTCGGTCCTCCGATCG
TTGTCAGAAGTAAGTTGGCCGCAGTGTTATCACTCATGGTTATGGCAGCACTGCATAATTCTCTTACTGT
CATGCCATCCGTAAGATGCTTTTCTGTGACTGGTGAGTACTCAACCAAGTCATTCTGAGAATAGTGTATG
CGGCGACCGAGTTGCTCTTGCCCGGCGTCAACACGGGATAATACCGCGCCACATAGCAGAACTTTAAAAG
TGCTCATCATTGGAAAACGTTCTTCGGGGCGAAAACTCTCAAGGATCTTACCGCTGTTGAGATCCAGTTC
GATGTAACCCACTCGTGCACCCAACTGATCTTCAGCATCTTTTACTTTCACCAGCGTTTCTGGGTGAGCA
AAAACAGGAAGGCAAAATGCCGCAAAAAAGGGAATAAGGGCGACACGGAAATGTTGAATACTCATACTCT
TCCTTTTTCAATATTATTGAAGCATTTATCAGGGTTATTGTCTCATGAGCGGATACATATTTGAATGTAT
TTAGAAAAATAAACAAATAGGGGTTCCGCGCACATTTCCCCGAAAAGTGCCACCTGACGTCTAAGAAACC
ATTATTATCATGACATTAACCTATAAAAATAGGCGTATCACGAGGCCCTTTCGT
