Features (pLannotate 1.2.2; 10 found; start..end, strand, type, name):
     56..2565    +  promoter       Ac5 promoter: Drosophila melanogaster actin 5C promoter
   2585..2977    +  CDS            Plcd1 (fragment): PLCD1_RAT - Experimental evidence at protein level: Swiss-Prot protein existence level 1. The production of the second messenger molecules diacylglycerol (DAG) and inositol 1,4,5-trisphosphate (IP3) is mediated by activated phosphatidylinositol-specific phospholipase C enzymes (PubMed:16000311). Essential for trophoblast and placental development (By similarity). Binds phosphatidylinositol 4,5-bisphosphate (By similarity). From Rattus norvegicus (Rat).
   2984..3691    +  CDS            mCherry: mCherry is a basic (constitutively fluorescent) red fluorescent protein published in 2004, derived from Discosoma sp.. It is reported to be a very rapidly-maturing monomer with low acid sensitivity.
   7691..7732    +  CDS            V5 tag: epitope tag from simian virus 5
   7832..7966    -  polyA_signal   SV40 poly(A) signal: SV40 polyadenylation signal
   7989..8073    -  CDS            large T antigen (fragment): large T antigen from SV40 (simian virus 40)
   8074..8521    +  CDS            TcR (fragment): tetracycline efflux protein; tet; confers resistance to tetracycline
   8567..9155    -  rep_origin     ori: high-copy-number ColE1/pMB1/pBR322/pUC origin of replication
   9326..10186   -  CDS            AmpR: β-lactamase; bla; confers resistance to ampicillin, carbenicillin, and related antibiotics
  10187..10291   -  promoter       AmpR promoter: bla
>Addgene plasmid #206470 | pAc5.1-PH-mCherry-MARF1 isoform D (HK56) | addgene full sequence | sequence record 443136 | Addgene NGS Result
CTTCAAGAATTAATTCTATATTCTAAAAACACAAATGATACTTCTAAAAAAAAATCATGAATGGCATCAA
CTCTGAATCAAATCTTTGCAGATGCACCTACTTCTCATTTCCACTGTCACATCATTTTTCCAGATCTCGC
TGCCTGTTATGTGGCCCACAAACCAAGACACGTTTTATGGCCATTAAAGCTGGCTGATCGTCGCCAAACA
CCAAATACATAATGAATATGTACACATTCGAGAAAGAAGCGATCAAAGAAGCGTCTTCGGGCGGAGTAGG
AGAATGCGGAGGAGAAGGAGAACGAGCTGATCTAGTATCTCTCCACAATCCAATGCCAACTGACCAACTG
GCCATATTCGGAGCAATTTGAAGCCAATTTCCATCGCCTGGCGATCGCTCCATTCTTGGCTATATGTTTT
TCACCGTTACCCGGGGCCATTTTCAAAGACTCGTCGGCAAGATAAGATTGTGTCACTCGCTGTCTCTCTT
CATTTGTCGAAGAATGCTGAGGAATTTCGCGATGACGTCGGCGAGTATTTTGAAGAATGAGAATAATTTG
TATTTATACGAAAATCAGTTAGTGGAATTTTCTACAAAAACATGTTATCTATAGATAATTTTGTTGCAAA
ATATGTTGACTATGACAAAGATTGTATGTATATACCTTTAATGTATTCTCATTTTCTTATGTATTTATAA
TGGCAATGATGATACTGATGATATTTTAAGATGATGCCAGACCAAAAGGCTTGAATTTCTGCGTCTTTTG
CCGAACGCAGTGCATGTGCAATTGTTGTTTTTTGGAATATTCAATTTTCGGACTGTCCGCTTTGATTTCA
GTTTCTTGGCTTATTCAAAAAGCAAAGTAAAGCCAAAAAAGCGAGATGGCAATACCAAATGCGGCAAAAC
GGTAGTGGAAGGAAAGGGGTGCGGGGCAGCGGAAGGAAGGGTGGGGCGGGGCGTGGCGGGGTCTGTGGCT
GGGCGCGACGTCACCGACGTTGGAGCCACTCCTTTGACCATGTGTGCGTGTGTGTATTATTCGTGTCTCG
CCACTCGCCGGTTGTTTTTTTCTTTTTATGCTGCGCTCTCTCTAGCGCCATCTCGCTTACGCATGCTCAA
CGCACCGCATGTTGCCGTTTCCTTTTATGCGTCATTTTGGCTCGAAATAGGCAATTATTTAAACAAAGAT
TAGTCAACGAAAACGCTAAAATAAATAAGTCTACAATATGGTTACTTATTGCCATGTGTGTGCAGCCAAC
GATAGCAACAAAAGCAACAACACAGGTGGCTTTCCCTCTTTCACTTTTTGTTTGCAAGCCGCGTGCGAGC
AAGACGGCACGACCGGCAAACGCAATTACGCTGACAAAGAGCAGACGAAGTTTTGGCGAAAAACATCAAG
GCGCCTGATACGAATGCATTTGCAATAACAATTGCGATATTTAATATTGTTTATGAAGCTGTTTGACTTC
AAAACACACAAAAAAAAAAATAAAACAAATTATTTGAAAGAGAATTAGGAATCGGACGCTTATCGTTAGG
GTAACAACAAGAAATGCTTACTGAGTCACAGCCTCTGGAAAACTGCCGCAAGCCAGAGAGAGAGAGAAAA
AGAGGGAGAGCAGCTTAGACCGCATGTGCTTGTGTGTGAGGCGTCTCTCTCTTCGTCTCTGTTGCGCAAA
CGCATAGACTGCACTGAAAAAATCGATTACCTATTTTTTATGAATGAATATTTGCACTATTACTATTCAA
AACTATTAAGATAGCAATCACATTCAATAGCCAAATACTATACCACCTGAGCGATGCAACGAAATGATCA
ATTTGAGCAAAAATGCTGCATATTTAGGACGGCATCATTATAGAAATGCTTCTTGCTGTGTACTTTTCTC
TCGTCTGGCAGCTGTTTCGCCGTTATTGTTAAAACCGGCTTAAGTTAGGTGTGTTTTCTACGACTAGTGA
ATGCCCTACTAGAAGATGTGTGTTGCACAAAATGTCCCTGGAATAACCAATTTGAAGTGCAGATAGCAGT
AAACGTAAGCTAATATGAATATTATTTAACTGTAATGTTTTAATATCGCTGGACATTACTAATAAACCCA
CTATAAACACATGTACATATGTATGTTTTGGCATACAATGAGTAGTTGGGGAAAAAATGTGTAAAAGCAC
CGTGACCATCACAGCATAAAGATAACCAGCTGAAGTATCGAATATGAGTAACCCCCAAATTGAATCACAT
GCCGCAACTGATAGGACCCATGGAAGTACACTCTTCATGGCGATATACAAGACACACACAAGCACGAACA
CCCAGTTGCGGAGGAAATTCTCCGTAAATGAAAACCCAATCGGCGAACAATTCATACCCATATATGGTAA
AAGTTTTGAACGCGACTTGAGAGCGGAGAGCATTGCGGCTGATAAGGTTTTAGCGCTAAGCGGGCTTTAT
AAAACGGGCTGCGGGACCAGTTTTCATATCACTACCGTTTGAGTTCTTGTGCTGTGTGGATACTCCTCCC
GACACAAAGCCGCTCCATCAGCCAGCAGTCGTCTAATCCAGAGACCCCGGATCGGGGTACCAACATGCAC
GGTCTCCAGGATGATCCAGATCTGCAGGCTCTGCTGAAAGGTTCTCAGCTCCTCAAAGTCAAAAGCAGCT
CCTGGCGTCGTGAACGCTTCTACAAACTGCAGGAGGACTGCAAAACCATCTGGCAGGAATCCCGTAAAGT
AATGCGCTCCCCAGAGTCTCAGCTCTTCAGCATTGAGGACATTCAGGAGGTACGTATGGGTCACCGTACC
GAAGGTCTGGAGAAATTCGCTCGCGATATCCCAGAAGATCGCTGCTTCTCTATCGTCTTCAAAGACCAGC
GCAACACCCTGGATCTGATTGCTCCATCTCCAGCAGATGCTCAGCACTGGGTTCAGGGTCTCCGCAAAAT
CATTCACCACTCCGGTTCTATGGACCAGCGTCAGAAAGGTACCATGGTGAGCAAGGGCGAGGAGGATAAC
ATGGCCATCATCAAGGAGTTCATGCGCTTCAAGGTGCACATGGAGGGCTCCGTGAACGGCCACGAGTTCG
AGATCGAGGGCGAGGGCGAGGGCCGCCCCTACGAGGGCACCCAGACCGCCAAGCTGAAGGTGACCAAGGG
TGGCCCCCTGCCCTTCGCCTGGGACATCCTGTCCCCTCAGTTCATGTACGGCTCCAAGGCCTACGTGAAG
CACCCCGCCGACATCCCCGACTACTTGAAGCTGTCCTTCCCCGAGGGCTTCAAGTGGGAGCGCGTGATGA
ACTTCGAGGACGGCGGCGTGGTGACCGTGACCCAGGACTCCTCCCTGCAGGACGGCGAGTTCATCTACAA
GGTGAAGCTGCGCGGCACCAACTTCCCCTCCGACGGCCCCGTAATGCAGAAGAAGACCATGGGCTGGGAG
GCCTCCTCCGAGCGGATGTACCCCGAGGACGGCGCCCTGAAGGGCGAGATCAAGCAGAGGCTGAAGCTGA
AGGACGGCGGCCACTACGACGCTGAGGTCAAGACCACCTACAAGGCCAAGAAGCCCGTGCAGCTGCCCGG
CGCCTACAACGTCAACATCAAGTTGGACATCACCTCCCACAACGAGGACTACACCATCGTGGAACAGTAC
GAACGCGCCGAGGGCCGCCACTCCACCGGCGGCATGGACGAGCTGTACAAGCCAAGCTTGAATTCTGCAA
CGTGCATGTTTCAGCGACACACGTCGGTGATCGATCTTCATCGTTGGAATTATCCTGAATGCTGGCCGTT
TGATAGAAACGGAAAAGTCGAAAACATATATGTAATGGAACATTCCGATCCCGTGCCTTATCAACAGCTA
TCGACATTATCGCCGACCACCGCACTATACTCGAACTTTAACAACTCTTTGGAAGCAGGAACCGCAGAAA
GACTACGCCTTAATAAAACTGGGTCACAGGTCCACAGCCTATATGTCGGCGACGGTCAAGTGCAAAATGC
TTCTGAACCCTTATCTTTTCCCAGCCACCTTAATCTGTACCAATATGTTCGTACCCCGGCAAACTTCACT
ATTAACAGCCGCAACCGATATATTCCGTACTATAACAATCGTTCCTACTCTGCTTCAACAACTGGTTTCC
CTATAGCCAGTACTCCGCTGATCAGCAGCCATGCGCACATCCAAGACCAACAAGGTGCAGCGTCTTATCA
AACGATTGTTCCGCTTTATCAGACCGCAAGCCACTGTGCGCAGCAACATACAACATTGGCATCGGTAGCT
CCAATCGTGGACAATTCATTCGTTGAAAGCACCACTTGCCCCATGGCCGGCATCACCTCTCACAACATCA
AAATGAAAATGATTCCTCCCAATGTATTGTTGCCTTGCTCCAGGCCTACGACAACCGCGGTGACCATCCA
AAGGTCAACCGGAGAAGACGGTGGAGATAAAGAAGGTCATACTTTTGCTAAGATTACGGAGATGAGCGAT
GCTGTTACTTTGCAGATCACCAACTTGGACTACTCGCTGGACGAATCACATATACGCAGCTTTCTACTTA
ATCAGCTTAAGCCCATTACGCCAGTTGTGTCACTTGTCTTCGAGGGAAGCTCCTATGCCAAAGTCACTGT
TCCAGATCTTTATTTCGCAAAGCAGGTCGTCTCCAATTTGCACCGCAAGAAGATTGGACACAAACGCATG
CTGGTCAGTTATACTCGAGATTCCTCCCTCACCGAGGTCAACACACTCCGCTGCCAGGTCGCAGGACTTC
TAAAGGATGTCCCATTCAACACCCTCCCCATGTATAAGTTTAGAGAACTATTTCAGTCCCGCTTCAAAAC
CTCTATCAGTGTTTTAGATTTGTACAAAATGCAAGACATATGTACCATTAACTCGGATAACAATGAAGAA
AAGTTTATCAGCTTAAATCCGGAATTAGTAAACACCCTCGATATATCCCCCTTAATGGAAGGACTCCAAC
ATAGTGTTCCTTACTGTAGTATTCATTTTAAAAAGGAGCAGCACAAGGGATGGGCCGAGCAGGAAATCGA
GCCACTACCAAACGTCTTCATGAGCATTTCGGAAATTCAGAAACTAATTTATCCACTTCTCAAGGTACAC
ACGGGGGATATTCCGGTGGCTACCCTTCTTCACTGCGTTAAAGAAGAGCTTAATGTGTCAATAATGGCGA
ACGAAAATGGCGTTAACTTGGAGCATTTGATCTGCTGTGTTCAGGGAATTCAAGTTCGGGCAAACAATTT
TGGAATTAAAATTCTCGGATGGTTAGAAATAAACAAAGAAATGCAATCAGGAACTTTTAATGCCAGTTCT
AATACATGTAGCCTGACTGCAAGTGATCGCACAAATTGTGGAAGCTATTTCAAAAACTCAGTTGCCGATC
CGCTTTTCCAAATTTCCCGGGAGGTTATAGAGCTGCTAAAGATGTCACCAAAATCAACTATGAAATTCAA
CCGTTTTATTCCGGCCTACCACAATCACTTTGGAAAGCAATGTCGAGTTGCAGACTATGGCTATACAAAG
TTAATCGAATTGTTTGAGGCATTATCAAACGTTGTCCAAATTATGGGAGACGGCGAAAATCGTCAAATTA
CGCTATCCCACCGTATTCAAATACGCAGGTTTACATCAGACTTATTGCGTGTATTGCGCGCTAATGGTAA
CAACTCAGTCCTGCTTTCCCAGTTGCCATTAGTTTTTACACAGACCCAAAATAAAACTTTTGATATTACT
GATTATGGAGTGTGCGACCTTATAGACATTCTAGACGGCTTGGTAAGCTCCAACATCGTGACTTTAGGCG
CAGCACAGAACGGAAAAGATATTCTTATATCAATGCCAAAACGAAAGCAGACAAACAGTGAATTGGAGAA
AACGTGTGTGTTCGCCGGCGAAATGGTTGAGCTCTTCCAAAACGCTCTTCAGTACACTATTCTATTTCAG
AAGTTTGTACGGTCCTATCATTACCACTTTGCATACCAATGTCGTCTCAGTGATTACGGCTTTCTTAAAT
TGGCCGATCTTCTAGATGCAATTAATGGTTTGGTGGAAATGAAGTTGACAAGTGATGAGGACAAGAAAAT
AGTTCTCTCCCCACAAGTAGCTAGAAGAGTTTTCGCTGAACAATGTGAAAACCTAATTCGCAATGCCACA
GGAAACTCATCGCATTGTATGAAGCTAGAACAGGTGCTGGTATTGCACAAAAAGAAATATGGCTACCAAA
TTCAGCCGAAAACTTTGGGAGTCATGGATATGGCTACGGCAGTTGAGCTGTTGCCTTACGTCGAGCTAAA
GAAAAAAGAACAGGCCATTTGGCTCATCTGTCACAACAACGATCATGAATTTCGTTTTCTTTGCTATAGG
GTGTGTAAGTATGTCATGGAAAGGGACCCTTCTGCATCAGTTTGGACAAACGTTAGAGGTGAAGTTAAGT
TAACTAAATCTCAACAATTCGTAAAACCAATTGAAAAAAGCATATTGGTTAGGGATTTCAATGCTAAGTA
TAAAGACCATCTTTCAGAGTCAGCTCTTTTAGCCATGCGACAAGCGATTGAGGTATATGATGATGGTGGC
ATACAGTGTATTCGTCTTACCCGTTTCATGAAGTTTATAATTGCCATTGTGCGTATGCTTGAACAGCGGC
CAAGCATGTATCTCTATGAGATCAAGAATGGTTTAAACTGTGGCCTTAGCACCACTTTTGAATTCGGATT
CCCAAATTTATATTCAGTGGTTGCAGCACATAAAGACCTATTCAGTATTAACAACGGACCAACGCAAGAA
AGAAGCGAGGTTTCCATTAATATGAACTGTGAGCTTCGTCAAAGTTCTTTAAGCAAAGACCAGTGCGTCC
TGGAATCCCAGAAGCTAACAAATTCCAAACATAGAGCACAACGGAGCTTCCATAGTCACATTGGCGAGCA
TAATGGACTTCCAATCAGTCAGCCCCCCCTGAAACGAAGCGCAACAATCAATAATTGTTCAACATTCCAA
ACATATCATGCTGATACCGACATATTTAATGTGCCAGCGAATTGTTTACCGCCAAGAACCAACTTATCAT
TGCCTAATAGTTTCGGATCATCTCTGGAAAGTGGAAGTTTTTCCAATAGTTACAGCAACAAGGAAAACTC
TATGAAATCTCTTCACTTGTTCAACAGTTCATTTAATTCGTCTGGCGAGCTAAATGCCAGTCTAGGCGCA
GGAGATTTAACAAATATATCTTTAGGGACAGGTATCGCAGTTGATACATCAAATGAACCATCCGAACTTT
GGCGTAGACGTCAACAAAACTTTAATCGCCCTAATTCATCAAATTTTCGTAAATCAGATAATGGAACTGA
CGGTACTTACACCATTGGAAATTACATCGCACCACCAATAGGATCCATTTACGAGCCACTAAAGTATAAT
GGTCAAGACAAAGAGAAATTACCCTTTTGGATTGATCCCATTTGGAGCAAAGGATCGGAACAGCTCAGGC
ATGACATACTTAACATTCGACTTCCTAAGGCCAGAACAACTAAAACGTTTTCCAATATACTTTCGCCTTA
CACCATTTCGAAAAATGAAAATTTGAAGCGACAGTTGTTTAGTTTTGATAATCACGATCGTAAAATAGCT
TGAGCATGAGATATCCAGCACAGTGGCGGCCGCTCGAGTCTAGAGGGCCCGCGGTTCGAAGGTAAGCCTA
TCCCTAACCCTCTCCTCGGTCTCGATTCTACGCGTACCGGTCATCATCACCATCACCATTGAGTTTAAAC
CCGCTGATCAGCCTCGACTGTGCCTTCTAAGGCCTGAGCTCGCTGATCAGCCTCGATCGAGGATCCAGAC
ATGATAAGATACATTGATGAGTTTGGACAAACCACAACTAGAATGCAGTGAAAAAAATGCTTTATTTGTG
AAATTTGTGATGCTATTGCTTTATTTGTAACCATTATAAGCTGCAATAAACAAGTTAACAACAACAATTG
CATTCATTTTATGTTTCAGGTTCAGGGGGAGGTGTGGGAGGTTTTTTAAAGCAAGTAAAACCTCTACAAA
TGTGGTATGGCTGATTATGATCAGTCGACCGATGCCCTTGAGAGCCTTCAACCCAGTCAGCTCCTTCCGG
TGGGCGCGGGGCATGACTATCGTCGCCGCACTTATGACTGTCTTCTTTATCATGCAACTCGTAGGACAGG
TGCCGGCAGCGCTCTGGGTCATTTTCGGCGAGGACCGCTTTCGCTGGAGCGCGACGATGATCGGCCTGTC
GCTTGCGGTATTCGGAATCTTGCACGCCCTCGCTCAAGCCTTCGTCACTGGTCCCGCCACCAAACGTTTC
GGCGAGAAGCAGGCCATTATCGCCGGCATGGCGGCCGACGCGCTGGGCTACGTCTTGCTGGCGTTCGCGA
CGCGAGGCTGGATGGCCTTCCCCATTATGATTCTTCTCGCTTCCGGCGGCATCGGGATGCCCGCGTTGCA
GGCCATGCTGTCCAGGCAGGTAGATGACGACCATCAGGGACAGCTTCAAGGCCAGCAAAAGGCCAGGAAC
CGTAAAAAGGCCGCGTTGCTGGCGTTTTTCCATAGGCTCCGCCCCCCTGACGAGCATCACAAAAATCGAC
GCTCAAGTCAGAGGTGGCGAAACCCGACAGGACTATAAAGATACCAGGCGTTTCCCCCTGGAAGCTCCCT
CGTGCGCTCTCCTGTTCCGACCCTGCCGCTTACCGGATACCTGTCCGCCTTTCTCCCTTCGGGAAGCGTG
GCGCTTTCTCATAGCTCACGCTGTAGGTATCTCAGTTCGGTGTAGGTCGTTCGCTCCAAGCTGGGCTGTG
TGCACGAACCCCCCGTTCAGCCCGACCGCTGCGCCTTATCCGGTAACTATCGTCTTGAGTCCAACCCGGT
AAGACACGACTTATCGCCACTGGCAGCAGCCACTGGTAACAGGATTAGCAGAGCGAGGTATGTAGGCGGT
GCTACAGAGTTCTTGAAGTGGTGGCCTAACTACGGCTACACTAGAAGGACAGTATTTGGTATCTGCGCTC
TGCTGAAGCCAGTTACCTTCGGAAAAAGAGTTGGTAGCTCTTGATCCGGCAAACAAACCACCGCTGGTAG
CGGTGGTTTTTTTGTTTGCAAGCAGCAGATTACGCGCAGAAAAAAAGGATCTCAAGAAGATCCTTTGATC
TTTTCTACGGGGTCTGACGCTCAGTGGAACGAAAACTCACGTTAAGGGATTTTGGTCATGAGATTATCAA
AAAGGATCTTCACCTAGATCCTTTTAAATTAAAAATGAAGTTTTAAATCAATCTAAAGTATATATGAGTA
AACTTGGTCTGACAGTTACCAATGCTTAATCAGTGAGGCACCTATCTCAGCGATCTGTCTATTTCGTTCA
TCCATAGTTGCCTGACTCCCCGTCGTGTAGATAACTACGATACGGGAGGGCTTACCATCTGGCCCCAGTG
CTGCAATGATACCGCGAGACCCACGCTCACCGGCTCCAGATTTATCAGCAATAAACCAGCCAGCCGGAAG
GGCCGAGCGCAGAAGTGGTCCTGCAACTTTATCCGCCTCCATCCAGTCTATTAATTGTTGCCGGGAAGCT
AGAGTAAGTAGTTCGCCAGTTAATAGTTTGCGCAACGTTGTTGCCATTGCTGCAGGCATCGTGGTGTCAC
GCTCGTCGTTTGGTATGGCTTCATTCAGCTCCGGTTCCCAACGATCAAGGCGAGTTACATGATCCCCCAT
GTTGTGCAAAAAAGCGGTTAGCTCCTTCGGTCCTCCGATCGTTGTCAGAAGTAAGTTGGCCGCAGTGTTA
TCACTCATGGTTATGGCAGCACTGCATAATTCTCTTACTGTCATGCCATCCGTAAGATGCTTTTCTGTGA
CTGGTGAGTACTCAACCAAGTCATTCTGAGAATAGTGTATGCGGCGACCGAGTTGCTCTTGCCCGGCGTC
AACACGGGATAATACCGCGCCACATAGCAGAACTTTAAAAGTGCTCATCATTGGAAAACGTTCTTCGGGG
CGAAAACTCTCAAGGATCTTACCGCTGTTGAGATCCAGTTCGATGTAACCCACTCGTGCACCCAACTGAT
CTTCAGCATCTTTTACTTTCACCAGCGTTTCTGGGTGAGCAAAAACAGGAAGGCAAAATGCCGCAAAAAA
GGGAATAAGGGCGACACGGAAATGTTGAATACTCATACTCTTCCTTTTTCAATATTATTGAAGCATTTAT
CAGGGTTATTGTCTCATGAGCGGATACATATTTGAATGTATTTAGAAAAATAAACAAATAGGGGTTCCGC
GCACATTTCCCCGAAAAGTGCCACCTGACGTCTAAGAAACCATTATTATCATGACATTAACCTATAAAAA
TAGGCGTATCACGAGGCCCTTTCGT
