>Addgene plasmid #206470 | pAc5.1-PH-mCherry-MARF1 isoform D (HK56) | depositor partial sequence | sequence record 401758 | Dm MARF1
ATGTTTCAGCGACACACGTCGGTGATCGATCTTCATCGTTGGAATTATCCTGAATGCTGGCCGTTTGATA
GAAACGGAAAAGTCGAAAACATATATGTAATGGAACATTCCGATCCCGTGCCTTATCAACAGCTATCGAC
ATTATCGCCGACCACCGCACTATACTCGAACTTTAACAACTCTTTGGAAGCAGGAACCGCAGAAAGACTA
CGCCTTAATAAAACTGGGTCACAGGTCCACAGCCTATATGTCGGCGACGGTCAAGTGCAAAATGCTTCTG
AACCCTTATCTTTTCCCAGCCACCTTAATCTGTACCAATATGTTCGTACCCCGGCAAACTTCACTATTAA
CAGCCGCAACCGATATATTCCGTACTATAACAATCGTTCCTACTCTGCTTCAACAACTGGTTTCCCTATA
GCCAGTACTCCGCTGATCAGCAGCCATGCGCACATCCAAGACCAACAAGGTGCAGCGTCTTATCAAACGA
TTGTTCCGCTTTATCAGACCGCAAGCCACTGTGCGCAGCAACATACAACATTGGCATCGGTAGCTCCAAT
CGTGGACAATTCATTCGTTGAAAGCACCACTTGCCCCATGGCCGGCATCACCTCTCACAACATCAAAATG
AAAATGATTCCTCCCAATGTATTGTTGCCTTGCTCCAGGCCTACGACAACCGCGGTGACCATCCAAAGGT
CAACCGGAGAAGACGGTGGAGATAAAGAAGGTCATACTTTTGCTAAGATTACGGAGATGAGCGATGCTGT
TACTTTGCAGATCACCAACTTGGACTACTCGCTGGACGAATCACATATACGCAGCTTTCTACTTAATCAG
CTTAAGCCCATTACGCCAGTTGTGTCACTTGTCTTCGAGGGAAGCTCCTATGCCAAAGTCACTGTTCCAG
ATCTTTATTTCGCAAAGCAGGTCGTCTCCAATTTGCACCGCAAGAAGATTGGACACAAACGCATGCTGGT
CAGTTATACTCGAGATTCCTCCCTCACCGAGGTCAACACACTCCGCTGCCAGGTCGCAGGACTTCTAAAG
GATGTCCCATTCAACACCCTCCCCATGTATAAGTTTAGAGAACTATTTCAGTCCCGCTTCAAAACCTCTA
TCAGTGTTTTAGATTTGTACAAAATGCAAGACATATGTACCATTAACTCGGATAACAATGAAGAAAAGTT
TATCAGCTTAAATCCGGAATTAGTAAACACCCTCGATATATCCCCCTTAATGGAAGGACTCCAACATAGT
GTTCCTTACTGTAGTATTCATTTTAAAAAGGAGCAGCACAAGGGATGGGCCGAGCAGGAAATCGAGCCAC
TACCAAACGTCTTCATGAGCATTTCGGAAATTCAGAAACTAATTTATCCACTTCTCAAGGTACACACGGG
GGATATTCCGGTGGCTACCCTTCTTCACTGCGTTAAAGAAGAGCTTAATGTGTCAATAATGGCGAACGAA
AATGGCGTTAACTTGGAGCATTTGATCTGCTGTGTTCAGGGAATTCAAGTTCGGGCAAACAATTTTGGAA
TTAAAATTCTCGGATGGTTAGAAATAAACAAAGAAATGCAATCAGGAACTTTTAATGCCAGTTCTAATAC
ATGTAGCCTGACTGCAAGTGATCGCACAAATTGTGGAAGCTATTTCAAAAACTCAGTTGCCGATCCGCTT
TTCCAAATTTCCCGGGAGGTTATAGAGCTGCTAAAGATGTCACCAAAATCAACTATGAAATTCAACCGTT
TTATTCCGGCCTACCACAATCACTTTGGAAAGCAATGTCGAGTTGCAGACTATGGCTATACAAAGTTAAT
CGAATTGTTTGAGGCATTATCAAACGTTGTCCAAATTATGGGAGACGGCGAAAATCGTCAAATTACGCTA
TCCCACCGTATTCAAATACGCAGGTTTACATCAGACTTATTGCGTGTATTGCGCGCTAATGGTAACAACT
CAGTCCTGCTTTCCCAGTTGCCATTAGTTTTTACACAGACCCAAAATAAAACTTTTGATATTACTGATTA
TGGAGTGTGCGACCTTATAGACATTCTAGACGGCTTGGTAAGCTCCAACATCGTGACTTTAGGCGCAGCA
CAGAACGGAAAAGATATTCTTATATCAATGCCAAAACGAAAGCAGACAAACAGTGAATTGGAGAAAACGT
GTGTGTTCGCCGGCGAAATGGTTGAGCTCTTCCAAAACGCTCTTCAGTACACTATTCTATTTCAGAAGTT
TGTACGGTCCTATCATTACCACTTTGCATACCAATGTCGTCTCAGTGATTACGGCTTTCTTAAATTGGCC
GATCTTCTAGATGCAATTAATGGTTTGGTGGAAATGAAGTTGACAAGTGATGAGGACAAGAAAATAGTTC
TCTCCCCACAAGTAGCTAGAAGAGTTTTCGCTGAACAATGTGAAAACCTAATTCGCAATGCCACAGGAAA
CTCATCGCATTGTATGAAGCTAGAACAGGTGCTGGTATTGCACAAAAAGAAATATGGCTACCAAATTCAG
CCGAAAACTTTGGGAGTCATGGATATGGCTACGGCAGTTGAGCTGTTGCCTTACGTCGAGCTAAAGAAAA
AAGAACAGGCCATTTGGCTCATCTGTCACAACAACGATCATGAATTTCGTTTTCTTTGCTATAGGGTGTG
TAAGTATGTCATGGAAAGGGACCCTTCTGCATCAGTTTGGACAAACGTTAGAGGTGAAGTTAAGTTAACT
AAATCTCAACAATTCGTAAAACCAATTGAAAAAAGCATATTGGTTAGGGATTTCAATGCTAAGTATAAAG
ACCATCTTTCAGAGTCAGCTCTTTTAGCCATGCGACAAGCGATTGAGGTATATGATGATGGTGGCATACA
GTGTATTCGTCTTACCCGTTTCATGAAGTTTATAATTGCCATTGTGCGTATGCTTGAACAGCGGCCAAGC
ATGTATCTCTATGAGATCAAGAATGGTTTAAACTGTGGCCTTAGCACCACTTTTGAATTCGGATTCCCAA
ATTTATATTCAGTGGTTGCAGCACATAAAGACCTATTCAGTATTAACAACGGACCAACGCAAGAAAGAAG
CGAGGTTTCCATTAATATGAACTGTGAGCTTCGTCAAAGTTCTTTAAGCAAAGACCAGTGCGTCCTGGAA
TCCCAGAAGCTAACAAATTCCAAACATAGAGCACAACGGAGCTTCCATAGTCACATTGGCGAGCATAATG
GACTTCCAATCAGTCAGCCCCCCCTGAAACGAAGCGCAACAATCAATAATTGTTCAACATTCCAAACATA
TCATGCTGATACCGACATATTTAATGTGCCAGCGAATTGTTTACCGCCAAGAACCAACTTATCATTGCCT
AATAGTTTCGGATCATCTCTGGAAAGTGGAAGTTTTTCCAATAGTTACAGCAACAAGGAAAACTCTATGA
AATCTCTTCACTTGTTCAACAGTTCATTTAATTCGTCTGGCGAGCTAAATGCCAGTCTAGGCGCAGGAGA
TTTAACAAATATATCTTTAGGGACAGGTATCGCAGTTGATACATCAAATGAACCATCCGAACTTTGGCGT
AGACGTCAACAAAACTTTAATCGCCCTAATTCATCAAATTTTCGTAAATCAGATAATGGAACTGACGGTA
CTTACACCATTGGAAATTACATCGCACCACCAATAGGATCCATTTACGAGCCACTAAAGTATAATGGTCA
AGACAAAGAGAAATTACCCTTTTGGATTGATCCCATTTGGAGCAAAGGATCGGAACAGCTCAGGCATGAC
ATACTTAACATTCGACTTCCTAAGGCCAGAACAACTAAAACGTTTTCCAATATACTTTCGCCTTACACCA
TTTCGAAAAATGAAAATTTGAAGCGACAGTTGTTTAGTTTTGATAATCACGATCGTAAAATAGCT
